Addgene plasmid #138743: pHIE062 ZF43x12-C mKate2 EF1a EBFP2-P2A-BlastR
Purpose: Integration Vector, assembled with pHIE046 (TUPV1), pJM451 (TUPV2), pPD612
Depositing lab: Joshua Leonard. Depositing organization: Northwestern University. Publication: The COMET toolkit for composing customizable genetic programs in mammalian cells. Donahue PS, Draut JW, Muldoon JJ, Edelstein HI, Bagheri N, Leonard JN. Nat Commun. 2020 Feb 7;11(1):779. doi: 10.1038/s41467-019-14147-5. PubMed 32034124.
Backbone
  Vector backbone: pPD630 Integration Vector
  Vector type: Mammalian Expression, Synthetic Biology
Growth in bacteria
  Bacterial resistance: Kanamycin, 50 μg/mL
  Growth temperature: 30°C
  Growth strain: NEB Stable
  Copy number: High Copy
Gene/Insert
  Gene/Insert name: ZF43x12-Compact
  Species: Synthetic
  Cloning method: Restriction Enzyme; 5′ cloning site unknown (unknown if destroyed)
Terms and licenses: Academic/Nonprofit Terms; Industry Terms: Not Available to Industry
Depositor comments: Leonard lab plasmid reference number: L1545
How to cite: pHIE062 ZF43x12-C mKate2 EF1a EBFP2-P2A-BlastR was a gift from Joshua Leonard (Addgene plasmid # 138743 ; http://n2t.net/addgene:138743 ; RRID:Addgene_138743)
