[The description below was written by a language model from this plasmid's Addgene catalogue record and pLannotate feature annotations shown in this document.]
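Description:
pHIE062 ZF43x12-C mKate2 EF1a EBFP2-P2A-BlastR is a 10.25 kb mammalian integration vector from the COMET synthetic-biology toolkit, built on the pPD630 integration vector backbone by combining two transcription-unit positioning vectors (pHIE046 and pJM451) with pPD612. It is propagated in E. coli through a high-copy ColE1/pUC-type origin and selected with kanamycin via an aph(3')-Ia cassette. The record does not state the integration mechanism, and no recombinase attachment sites or transposon ends are annotated.

The payload consists of two main transcription units. The first is a reporter: the synthetic ZF43x12-Compact insert, which by its name is an array of twelve closely spaced binding sites for the ZF43 zinc-finger domain. It is not itself annotated, but presumably lies just upstream of the annotated minimal TATA-box promoter fragment that precedes the red fluorescent protein mKate2 and a bGH polyadenylation signal. Such a promoter should have low basal activity and switch on mKate2 when a matching zinc-finger transcriptional activator is supplied. The second unit is constitutive: the human EF-1α core promoter with intron A drives EBFP2 linked by a P2A self-cleaving peptide to blasticidin S deaminase, again ending in a bGH poly(A). This gives a blue fluorescent marker and blasticidin selection for cells carrying the cassette.

A puromycin N-acetyltransferase coding sequence followed by a rabbit β-globin poly(A) signal is also annotated, with no promoter called upstream; its role is not explained in the record. The short TRE3GV and HBB hits are small fragments and probably reflect incidental sequence similarity. The construct appears suited to making stable reporter cell lines for testing ZF43-based COMET transcription factors.
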