Features (pLannotate 1.2.2; 19 found; start..end, strand, type, name):
     19..230     +  promoter       EF-1α core promoter: core promoter for human elongation factor EF-1α
    231..344     +  intron         EF-1α intron A (fragment): intron upstream of the start codon of human EF-1α
    970..1173    +  intron         EF-1α intron A: truncated intron upstream of the start codon of human EF-1α
   1182..1216    +  promoter       TRE3GV promoter (fragment): 3rd-generation Tet-responsive promoter that can be activated by binding of Tet-On® 3G, optimized for retroviral and lentiviral vectors
   1289..2005    +  CDS            EBFP2: EBFP2 is a basic (constitutively fluorescent) blue fluorescent protein published in 2007, derived from Aequorea victoria. It is reported to be a rapidly-maturing monomer with moderate acid sensitivity.
   2102..2500    +  CDS            BSD: blasticidin S deaminase; Aspergillus terreus BSD; confers resistance to blasticidin
   2551..2662    +  polyA_signal   bGH poly(A) signal: bovine growth hormone polyadenylation signal
   3147..3172    -  misc_feature   MCS (fragment): pBluescript multiple cloning site
   3634..4443    -  CDS            KanR: aminoglycoside phosphotransferase; aph(3')-Ia; confers resistance to kanamycin in bacteria or G418 (Geneticin®) in eukaryotes
   4602..5190    -  rep_origin     ori: high-copy-number ColE1/pMB1/pBR322/pUC origin of replication
   5674..5699    -  misc_feature   MCS (fragment): pBluescript multiple cloning site
   6107..6706    +  CDS            PuroR: puromycin N-acetyltransferase; pac from Streptomyces alboniger; confers resistance to puromycin
   6736..6813    +  CDS            HBB (fragment): HBB_PONPY - Experimental evidence at transcript level: Swiss-Prot protein existence level 2. Involved in oxygen transport from the lung to the various peripheral tissues. From Pongo pygmaeus (Bornean orangutan).
   6884..6939    +  polyA_signal   β-globin poly(A) signal: rabbit β-globin polyadenylation signal (Gil and Proudfoot, 1987)
   7600..7625    -  misc_feature   MCS (fragment): pBluescript multiple cloning site
   8172..8188    +  promoter       minP (fragment): minimal TATA-box promoter with low basal activity
   8230..8925    +  CDS            mKate2: mKate2 is a basic (constitutively fluorescent) red fluorescent protein published in 2009, derived from Entacmaea quadricolor. It is reported to be a rapidly-maturing monomer with moderate acid sensitivity.
   8979..9090    +  polyA_signal   bGH poly(A) signal: bovine growth hormone polyadenylation signal
   9575..9600    -  misc_feature   MCS (fragment): pBluescript multiple cloning site
>Addgene plasmid #138743 | pHIE062 ZF43x12-C mKate2 EF1a EBFP2-P2A-BlastR | addgene full sequence | sequence record 318957 | Addgene NGS Result
GCTCCGGTGCCCGTCAGTGGGCAGAGCGCACATCGCCCACAGTCCCCGAGAAGTTGGGGGGAGGGGTCGG
CAATTGAACCGGTGCCTAGAGAAGGTGGCGCGGGGTAAACTGGGAAAGTGATGTCGTGTACTGGCTCCGC
CTTTTTCCCGAGGGTGGGGGAGAACCGTATATAAGTGCAGTAGTCGCCGTGAACGTTCTTTTTCGCAACG
GGTTTGCCGCCAGAACACAGGTAAGTGCCGTGTGTGGTTCCCGCGGGCCTGGCCTCTTTACGGGTTATGG
CCCTTGCGTGCCTTGAATTACTTCCACGCCCCTGGCTGCAGTACGTGATTCTTGATCCCGAGCTTCGGGT
TGGAAGTGGGTGGGAGAGTTCGAGGCCTTGCGCTTAAGGAGCCCCTTCGCCTCGTGCTTGAGTTGAGGCC
TGGCTTGGGCGCTGGGGCCGCCGCGTGCGAATCTGGTGGCACCTTCGCGCCTGTCTCGCTGCTTTCGATA
AGTCTCTAGCCATTTAAAATTTTTGATGACCTGCTGCGACGCTTTTTTTCTGGCAAGATAGTCTTGTAAA
TGCGGGCCAAGATCTGCACACTGGTATTTCGGTTTTTGGGGCCGCGGGCGGCGACGGGGCCCGTGCGTCC
CAGCGCACATGTTCGGCGAGGCGGGGCCTGCGAGCGCGGCCACCGAGAATCGGACGGGGGTAGTCTCAAG
CTGGCCGGCCTGCTCTGGTGCCTGGCCTCGCGCCGCCGTGTATCGCCCCGCCCTGGGCGGCAAGGCTGGC
CCGGTCGGCACCAGTTGCGTGAGCGGAAAGATGGCCGCTTCCCGGCCCTGCTGCAGGGAGCTCAAAATGG
AGGACGCGGCGCTCGGGAGAGCGGGCGGGTGAGTCACCCACACAAAGGAAAAGGGCCTTTCCGTCCTCAG
CCGTCGCTTCATGTGACTCCACGGAGTACCGGGCGCCGTCCAGGCACCTCGATTAGTTCTCGAGCTTTTG
GAGTACGTCGTCTTTAGGTTGGGGGGAGGGGTTTTATGCGATGGAGTTTCCCCACACTGAGTGGGTGGAG
ACTGAAGTTAGGCCAGCTTGGCACTTGATGTAATTCTCCTTGGAATTTGCCCTTTTTGAGTTTGGATCTT
GGTTCATTCTCAAGCCTCAGACAGTGGTTCAAAGTTTTTTTCTTCCATTTCAGGTGTCGTGAGAGCTCGT
TTAGTGAACCGTCAGATCGCCTGGAGACGCCATCCACGCTGTTTTGACCTCCATAGAAGAGAACGGGACC
GATCCAAATTCTCGAGGCTAGCGCCACCATGGTGAGCAAGGGCGAGGAGCTGTTCACCGGGGTGGTGCCC
ATCCTGGTCGAGCTGGACGGCGACGTAAACGGCCACAAGTTCAGCGTGAGGGGCGAGGGCGAGGGCGATG
CCACCAACGGCAAGCTGACCCTGAAGTTCATCTGCACCACCGGCAAGCTGCCCGTGCCCTGGCCCACCCT
CGTGACCACCCTGAGCCACGGCGTGCAGTGCTTCGCCCGCTACCCCGACCACATGAAGCAGCACGACTTC
TTCAAGTCCGCCATGCCCGAAGGCTACGTCCAGGAGCGCACCATCTTCTTCAAGGACGACGGCACCTACA
AGACCCGCGCCGAGGTGAAGTTCGAGGGCGACACCCTAGTGAACCGCATCGAGCTGAAGGGCGTCGACTT
CAAGGAGGACGGCAACATCCTGGGGCACAAGCTGGAGTACAACTTCAACAGCCACAACATCTATATCATG
GCCGTCAAGCAGAAGAACGGCATCAAGGTGAACTTCAAGATCCGCCACAACGTGGAGGACGGCAGCGTGC
AGCTCGCCGACCACTACCAGCAGAACACCCCCATCGGCGACGGCCCCGTGCTGCTGCCCGACAGCCACTA
CCTGAGCACCCAGTCCGTGCTGAGCAAAGACCCCAACGAGAAGCGCGATCACATGGTCCTGCTGGAGTTC
CGCACCGCCGCCGGGATCACTCTCGGCATGGACGAGCTGTACAAGGAATTCGGTAGCAAGCTTGGTAGTG
GAGCAACTAACTTTTCCCTGCTCAAACAAGCCGGGGATGTAGAGGAGAACCCCGGCCCCGCCCCCCTTAA
GATGGCCAAGCCTTTGTCTCAAGAAGAATCCACCCTCATTGAAAGAGCAACGGCTACAATCAACAGCATC
CCCATCTCTGAGGACTACAGCGTCGCCAGCGCAGCTCTCTCTAGCGACGGCCGCATCTTCACTGGTGTCA
ATGTATATCATTTTACTGGGGGACCTTGTGCAGAACTCGTGGTGCTGGGCACTGCTGCTGCTGCGGCAGC
TGGCAACCTGACTTGTATCGTCGCGATCGGAAATGAGAACAGGGGCATCTTGAGCCCCTGCGGACGGTGC
CGACAGGTGCTTCTCGATCTGCATCCTGGGATCAAAGCCATAGTGAAGGACAGTGATGGACAGCCGACGG
CAGTTGGGATTCGTGAATTGCTGCCCTCTGGTTATGTGTGGGAGGGCTAAGCGGCCGCTCGAGTCTAGAG
GGCCCGTTTAAACCCGCTGATCAGCCTCGACTGTGCCTTCTAGTTGCCAGCCATCTGTTGTTTGCCCCTC
CCCCGTGCCTTCCTTGACCCTGGAAGGTGCCACTCCCACTGTCCTTTCCTAATAAAATGAGGAAATTGCA
TCGCATTGTCTGAGTAGGTGTCATTCTATTCTGGGGGGTGGGGTGGGGCAGGACAGCAAGGGGGAGGATT
GGGAAGTCAATAGCAGGCATGCTGGGGATGCGGTGGGCTCTATGGCTTCTGAGGCAGGTCGAAGAACTAT
TTCCTGGCTGTTACGCGAGCGCATCGCGATAAGCTCTAGAGGGACAGCCCCCCCCCAAAGCCCCCAGGGA
TGTAATTACGTCCCTCCCCCGCTAGGGGGCAGCAGCGAGCCGCCCGGGGCTCCGCTCCGGTCCGGCGCTC
CCCCCGCATCCCCGAGCCGGCAGCGTGCGGGGACAGCCCGGGCACGGGGAAGGTGGCACGGGATCGCTTT
CCTCTGAACGCTTCTCGCTGCTCTTTGAGCCTGCAGACACCTGGGGGGATACGGGGAAAAAGCTTTAGGC
TGAAAGAGAGATTTAGAATGACAGAATCATAGAACGGCCTGCGTACGGATGGGGCTCTAGCTCTAGAGCT
TGATATCGAATTCCTGCAGCCCCGCTAGAGGGACAGCCCCCCCCCAAAGCCCCCAGGGATGTAATTACGT
CCCTCCCCCGCTAGGGGGCAGCAGCGAGCCGCCCGGGGCTCCGCTCCGGTCCGGCGCTCCCCCCGCATCC
CCGAGCCGGCAGCGTGCGGGGACAGCCCGGGCACGGGGAAGGTGGCACGGGATCGCTTTCCTCTGAACGC
TTCTCGCTGCTCTTTGAGCCTGCAGACACCTGGGGGGATACGGGGAAAAAGCTTTAGGCTGAAAGAGAGA
TTTAGAATGACAGAATCATAGAACGGCCTGGGCGCGCCTGGTGGCGAACGATCAACAGACGGGAGAGGAC
TAGAGGATGCACATGTGACCGAGGGATGGAACGACGCGTAACTCACGTTAAGGGATTTTGGTCATGAGCT
TGCGCCGTCCCGTCAAGTCAGCGTAATGCTCTGCCAGTGTTACAACCAATTAACCAATTCTGATTAGAAA
AACTCATCGAGCATCAAATGAAACTGCAATTTATTCATATCAGGATTATCAATACCATATTTTTGAAAAA
GCCGTTTCTGTAATGAAGGAGAAAACTCACCGAGGCAGTTCCATAGGATGGCAAGATCCTGGTATCGGTC
TGCGATTCCGACTCGTCCAACATCAATACAACCTATTAATTTCCCCTCGTCAAAAATAAGGTTATCAAGT
GAGAAATCACCATGAGTGACGACTGAATCCGGTGAGAATGGCAAAAGTTTATGCATTTCTTTCCAGACTT
GTTCAACAGGCCAGCCATTACGCTCGTCATCAAAATCACTCGCATCAACCAAACCGTTATTCATTCGTGA
TTGCGCCTGAGCGAGACGAAATACGCGATCGCTGTTAAAAGGACAATTACAAACAGGAATCGAATGCAAC
CGGCGCAGGAACACTGCCAGCGCATCAACAATATTTTCACCTGAATCAGGATATTCTTCTAATACCTGGA
ATGCTGTTTTTCCGGGGATCGCAGTGGTGAGTAACCATGCATCATCAGGAGTACGGATAAAATGCTTGAT
GGTCGGAAGAGGCATAAATTCCGTCAGCCAGTTTAGTCTGACCATCTCATCTGTAACATCATTGGCAACG
CTACCTTTGCCATGTTTCAGAAACAACTCTGGCGCATCGGGCTTCCCATACAAGCGATAGATTGTCGCAC
CTGATTGCCCGACATTATCGCGAGCCCATTTATACCCATATAAATCAGCATCCATGTTGGAATTTAATCG
CGGCCTCGACGTTTCCCGTTGAATATGGCTCATAACACCCCTTGTATTACTGTTTATGTAAGCAGACAGT
TTTATTGTTCATGATGATATATTTTTATCTTGTGCAATGTAACATCAGAGATTTTGAGACACGGGCCATG
CTAGCTCCAGCAAAAGGCCAGGAACCGTAAAAAGGCCGCGTTGCTGGCGTTTTTCCATAGGCTCCGCCCC
CCTGACGAGCATCACAAAAATCGACGCTCAAGTCAGAGGTGGCGAAACCCGACAGGACTATAAAGATACC
AGGCGTTTCCCCCTGGAAGCTCCCTCGTGCGCTCTCCTGTTCCGACCCTGCCGCTTACCGGATACCTGTC
CGCCTTTCTCCCTTCGGGAAGCGTGGCGCTTTCTCATAGCTCACGCTGTAGGTATCTCAGTTCGGTGTAG
GTCGTTCGCTCCAAGCTGGGCTGTGTGCACGAACCCCCCGTTCAGCCCGACCGCTGCGCCTTATCCGGTA
ACTATCGTCTTGAGTCCAACCCGGTAAGACACGACTTATCGCCACTGGCAGCAGCCACTGGTAACAGGAT
TAGCAGAGCGAGGTATGTAGGCGGTGCTACAGAGTTCTTGAAGTGGTGGCCTAACTACGGCTACACTAGA
AGAACAGTATTTGGTATCTGCGCTCTGCTGAAGCCAGTTACCTTCGGAAAAAGAGTTGGTAGCTCTTGAT
CCGGCAAACAAACCACCGCTGGTAGCGGTGGTTTTTTTGTTTGCAAGCAGCAGATTACGCGCAGAAAAAA
AGGATCTCAAGAAGATCCTTTGATCTTTTCTACGGGGTCTGACGCTCAGTGGAACGAAAACTCACGTTAA
GGGATTTTGGTCATGAGATTATCAAAAAGGATCTTCACCTAGATCCTTTCTCGAGCTTTCGGAGTGAGAT
GGAGTGGCCACTGTGGAACTGGGCCTAGCATCGCGATAAGCTCTAGAGGGACAGCCCCCCCCCAAAGCCC
CCAGGGATGTAATTACGTCCCTCCCCCGCTAGGGGGCAGCAGCGAGCCGCCCGGGGCTCCGCTCCGGTCC
GGCGCTCCCCCCGCATCCCCGAGCCGGCAGCGTGCGGGGACAGCCCGGGCACGGGGAAGGTGGCACGGGA
TCGCTTTCCTCTGAACGCTTCTCGCTGCTCTTTGAGCCTGCAGACACCTGGGGGGATACGGGGAAAAAGC
TTTAGGCTGAAAGAGAGATTTAGAATGACAGAATCATAGAACGGCCTGCGTACGGATGGGGCTCTAGCTC
TAGAGCTTGATATCGAATTCCTGCAGCCCCGCTAGAGGGACAGCCCCCCCCCAAAGCCCCCAGGGATGTA
ATTACGTCCCTCCCCCGCTAGGGGGCAGCAGCGAGCCGCCCGGGGCTCCGCTCCGGTCCGGCGCTCCCCC
CGCATCCCCGAGCCGGCAGCGTGCGGGGACAGCCCGGGCACGGGGAAGGTGGCACGGGATCGCTTTCCTC
TGAACGCTTCTCGCTGCTCTTTGAGCCTGCAGACACCTGGGGGGATACGGGGAAAAAGCTTTAGGCTGAA
AGAGAGATTTAGAATGACAGAATCATAGAACGGCCTGGGCGCGCCTGGTGGCGAACGATCAACAGACGGG
AGATCTACTATTGGGACAGCAGAGATCCAGTTGGTAATGGCTTGTCGACGACGGCGGTCTCCGTCGTCAG
GATCATAGGTGCCACCATGACCGAGTACAAGCCCACGGTGCGCCTCGCCACCCGCGACGACGTCCCCCGG
GCCGTACGCACCCTCGCCGCCGCGTTCGCCGACTACCCCGCCACGCGCCACACCGTCGACCCGGACCGCC
ACATCGAGCGGGTCACCGAGCTGCAAGAACTCTTCCTCACGCGCGTCGGGCTCGACATCGGCAAGGTGTG
GGTCGCGGACGACGGCGCCGCGGTGGCGGTCTGGACCACGCCGGAGAGCGTCGAAGCGGGGGCGGTGTTC
GCCGAGATCGGCCCGCGCATGGCCGAGTTGAGCGGTTCCCGGCTGGCCGCGCAGCAACAGATGGAAGGCC
TCCTGGCGCCGCACCGGCCCAAGGAGCCCGCGTGGTTCCTGGCCACCGTCGGCGTCTCGCCCGACCACCA
GGGCAAGGGTCTGGGCAGCGCCGTCGTGCTCCCCGGAGTGGAGGCGGCCGAGCGCGCCGGGGTGCCCGCC
TTCCTGGAGACATCCGCGCCCCGCAACCTCCCCTTCTACGAGCGGCTCGGCTTCACCGTCACCGCCGACG
TCGAGGTGCCCGAAGGACCGCGCACCTGGTGCATGACCCGCAAGCCCGGTGCCTGAGCTTCCACTGGATT
GTACAATTACCAACTGAATTCACTCCTCAGGTGCAGGCTGCCTATCAGAAGGTGGTGGCTGGTGTGGCCA
ATGCCCTGGCTCACAAATACCACTGAGATCTTTTTCCCTCTGCCAAAAATTATGGGGACATCATGAAGCC
CCTTGAGCATCTGACTTCTGGCTAATAAAGGAAATTTATTTTCATTGCAATAGTGTGTTGGAATTTTTTG
TGTCTCTCACTCGGAAGGACATATGGGAGGGCAAATCATTTAAAACATCAGAATGAGTATTTGGTTTAGA
GTTTGGCAACATATGCCCATATGCTGGCTGCCATGAACAAAGGTTGGCTATAAAGAGGTCATCAGTATAT
GAAACAGCCCCCTGCTGTCCATTCCTTATTCCATAGAAAAGCCTTGACTTGAGGTTAGATTTTTTTTATA
TTTTGTTTTGTGTTATTTTTTTCTTTAACATCCCTAAAATTTTCCTTACATGTTTTACTAGCCAGATTTT
TCCTCCTCTCCTGACTACTCCCAGTCATAGCTGTCCCTCTTCTCTTATGGAGATCCGGGCCTAGCATCGC
GATAAGCTCTAGAGGGACAGCCCCCCCCCAAAGCCCCCAGGGATGTAATTACGTCCCTCCCCCGCTAGGG
GGCAGCAGCGAGCCGCCCGGGGCTCCGCTCCGGTCCGGCGCTCCCCCCGCATCCCCGAGCCGGCAGCGTG
CGGGGACAGCCCGGGCACGGGGAAGGTGGCACGGGATCGCTTTCCTCTGAACGCTTCTCGCTGCTCTTTG
AGCCTGCAGACACCTGGGGGGATACGGGGAAAAAGCTTTAGGCTGAAAGAGAGATTTAGAATGACAGAAT
CATAGAACGGCCTGCGTACGGATGGGGCTCTAGCTCTAGAGCTTGATATCGAATTCCTGCAGCCCCGCTA
GAGGGACAGCCCCCCCCCAAAGCCCCCAGGGATGTAATTACGTCCCTCCCCCGCTAGGGGGCAGCAGCGA
GCCGCCCGGGGCTCCGCTCCGGTCCGGCGCTCCCCCCGCATCCCCGAGCCGGCAGCGTGCGGGGACAGCC
CGGGCACGGGGAAGGTGGCACGGGATCGCTTTCCTCTGAACGCTTCTCGCTGCTCTTTGAGCCTGCAGAC
ACCTGGGGGGATACGGGGAAAAAGCTTTAGGCTGAAAGAGAGATTTAGAATGACAGAATCATAGAACGGC
CTGGGCGCGCCTGGTGGCGAACGATCAACAGACGGGAGATTGCCAAGGTCTTGACAAACGAGTGCTAGTA
CAAGATCGGAGTGAGGAAAATTAGAGTGAGGACGATCGGAGTGAGGATAATTAGAGTGAGGACGATCGGA
GTGAGGAAAATTAGAGTGAGGACGATCGGAGTGAGGATAATTAGAGTGAGGACGATCGGAGTGAGGAAAA
TTAGAGTGAGGACGATCGGAGTGAGGATAATTAGAGTGAGGACGATCCCTCTAGAGGGTATATAATGGGG
GCCACTAGTCTACTACCAGAGCTCATCGCTAGCGCCACCATGGTGAGCGAGCTGATTAAGGAGAACATGC
ACATGAAGCTGTATATGGAGGGCACCGTGAACAACCACCACTTCAAGTGTACCTCCGAGGGCGAAGGCAA
GCCCTACGAGGGCACCCAGACCATGAGAATCAAGGCGGTCGAGGGCGGCCCTCTCCCCTTCGCCTTCGAC
ATCCTGGCTACCAGCTTCATGTACGGCAGCAAAACCTTCATCAACCACACCCAGGGCATCCCCGACTTCT
TTAAGCAGTCCTTCCCCGAGGGCTTCACATGGGAGAGAGTCACCACATACGAAGATGGGGGCGTGCTGAC
CGCTACCCAGGACACCAGCCTCCAGGACGGCTGCCTCATCTACAACGTCAAGATCAGAGGGGTGAACTTC
CCATCCAACGGCCCTGTGATGCAGAAGAAAACACTCGGCTGGGAGGCCTCCACCGAAACCCTGTACCCCG
CTGACGGCGGCCTGGAAGGCAGAGCCGACATGGCCCTGAAGCTCGTGGGCGGGGGCCACCTGATCTGCAA
CTTGAAAACCACATACAGATCCAAGAAACCCGCTAAGAACCTCAAGATGCCCGGCGTCTACTATGTGGAC
AGGAGACTGGAAAGAATCAAGGAGGCCGACAAAGAAACCTACGTCGAGCAGCACGAGGTGGCTGTGGCCA
GATACTGCGACCTCCCTAGCAAACTGGGGCACAGATGAGCGGCCGCTCGAGTCTAGAGGGCCCGTTTAAA
CCCGCTGATCAGCCTCGACTGTGCCTTCTAGTTGCCAGCCATCTGTTGTTTGCCCCTCCCCCGTGCCTTC
CTTGACCCTGGAAGGTGCCACTCCCACTGTCCTTTCCTAATAAAATGAGGAAATTGCATCGCATTGTCTG
AGTAGGTGTCATTCTATTCTGGGGGGTGGGGTGGGGCAGGACAGCAAGGGGGAGGATTGGGAAGTCAATA
GCAGGCATGCTGGGGATGCGGTGGGCTCTATGGCTTCTGAGGCAGGTCGAGGGTACATGCGCCTTACTCC
TTGTGAGCGCATCGCGATAAGCTCTAGAGGGACAGCCCCCCCCCAAAGCCCCCAGGGATGTAATTACGTC
CCTCCCCCGCTAGGGGGCAGCAGCGAGCCGCCCGGGGCTCCGCTCCGGTCCGGCGCTCCCCCCGCATCCC
CGAGCCGGCAGCGTGCGGGGACAGCCCGGGCACGGGGAAGGTGGCACGGGATCGCTTTCCTCTGAACGCT
TCTCGCTGCTCTTTGAGCCTGCAGACACCTGGGGGGATACGGGGAAAAAGCTTTAGGCTGAAAGAGAGAT
TTAGAATGACAGAATCATAGAACGGCCTGCGTACGGATGGGGCTCTAGCTCTAGAGCTTGATATCGAATT
CCTGCAGCCCCGCTAGAGGGACAGCCCCCCCCCAAAGCCCCCAGGGATGTAATTACGTCCCTCCCCCGCT
AGGGGGCAGCAGCGAGCCGCCCGGGGCTCCGCTCCGGTCCGGCGCTCCCCCCGCATCCCCGAGCCGGCAG
CGTGCGGGGACAGCCCGGGCACGGGGAAGGTGGCACGGGATCGCTTTCCTCTGAACGCTTCTCGCTGCTC
TTTGAGCCTGCAGACACCTGGGGGGATACGGGGAAAAAGCTTTAGGCTGAAAGAGAGATTTAGAATGACA
GAATCATAGAACGGCCTGGGCGCGCCTGGTGGCGAACGATCAACAGACGGGAGAGGGCAAAACCGATGTT
GACGGACTAATCCTGACAAGATCTGGGGAGGTCGCTGAGTAGTGCGCGAGCAAAATTTAAGCTACAACAA
GGCAAGGCTTGACCGACAATTGCATGAAGAATCTGCTTAGGGTTAGGCGTTTTGCGCTGCTTCGCGATGT
ACGGGCCAGATATACGCGTGAGTAATTCATACAAAAGGACTCGCCCCTGCCTTGGGGAATCCCAGGGACC
GTCGTTAAACTCCCACTAACGTAGAACCCAGAGATCGCTGCGTTCCCGCCCCCTCACCCGCCCGCTCTCG
TCATCACTGAGGTGGAGAAGAGCATGCGTGAG
