>Addgene plasmid #138743 | pHIE062 ZF43x12-C mKate2 EF1a EBFP2-P2A-BlastR | depositor partial sequence | sequence record 268153 | ZF43x12-Compact promoter
AGATCGGAGTGAGGAAAATTAGAGTGAGGACGATCGGAGTGAGGATAATTAGAGTGAGGACGATCGGAGT
GAGGAAAATTAGAGTGAGGACGATCGGAGTGAGGATAATTAGAGTGAGGACGATCGGAGTGAGGAAAATT
AGAGTGAGGACGATCGGAGTGAGGATAATTAGAGTGAGGACGATCCCTCTAGAGGGTATATAATGGGGGC
CACTAGTCTACTACCAGAGCTCATCGCTAGC
